>Addgene plasmid #234652 | pJRoC30-LaccID | addgene full sequence | sequence record 469026 | Addgene NGS Result
TTTTTATGTTTATCTCTAGTATTACTCTTTAGACAAAAAAATTGTAGTAAGAACTATTCATAGAGTGAAT
CGAAAACAATACGAAAATGTAAACATTTCCTATACGTAGAGAAATTGTAAGCGTTAATATTTTGTTAAAA
TTCGCGTTAAATTTTTGTTAAATCAGCTCATTTTTTAACCAATAGGCCGAAATCGGCAAAATCCCTTATA
AATCAAAAGAATAGACCGAGATAGGGT
[37 nt withheld, positions 238-274]
AAAGAACGTGGACTCCAACGTCAAAGG
[49 nt withheld, positions 302-350]
T
[91 nt withheld, positions 352-442]
G
[124 nt withheld, positions 444-567]
GGGGATCGATCCACTAGTCCACGGATTAGAAGCCGCCGAGCGGGTGACAGCCCTCCGAAGGAAGACTCTC
CTCCGTGCGTCCTCGTCTTCACCGGTCGCGTTCCTGAAACGCAGATGTGCCTCGCGCCGCACTGCTCCGA
ACAATAAAGATTCTACAATACTAGCTTTTATGGTTATGAAGAGGAAAAATTGGCAGTAACCTGGCCCCAC
AAACCTTCAAATGAACGAATCAAATTAACAACCATAGGATGATAATGCGATTAGTTTTTTAGCCTTATTT
CTGGGGTAATTAATCAGCGAAGCGATGATTTTTGATCTATTAACAGATATATAAATGCAAAAACTGCATA
ACCACTTTAACTAATACTTTCAACATTTTCGGTTTGTATTACTTCTTATTCAAATGTAATAAAAGTATCA
ACAAAAAATTGTTAATATACCTCTATACTTTAACGTCAAGGAGAAAAAACTATAGGATCATAGGATCCAT
GAGATTTCCTTCAATTTTTACTGATGTTTTATTCGCAGCATCCTCCGCATTAGCTGCTCCAGTCAACACT
ACAACAGAAGATGAAACGGCACAAATTCCGGCTGAAGCTGTCATCGGTTACTCAGATTTAGAAGGGGATT
CCGATGTTGCTGTTTTGCCATTTTCCAACGGCACAAATAACAGGTTATTGTTTATAAATACTACTATTGC
CAGCATTGCTGCTAAAGAAGAAGGGGTATCTCTCGAGAAAAGAGGGGCTGAAGCTGAATTCGCGATAGGA
CCTGTGGCAGACCTTCACATCGCCAATGCAGACATCAGCCCGGATGGGTTCACTCGTTCCGCTGTGCTAG
CGGGTGGAACATTTCCCGGTCCCTTAATAACGGGTAATAAAGGAGATAATTTCCGGATAAACGTCATCAA
CCAGCTTACGGACACGACTATGTTGAGGTCAACCAGTATACATTGGCACGGATTCTTTCAACACGGGACA
AGTTGGGCTGACGGCCCCGCTTTCGTCACTCAGTGCCCCATCGCACCGGGTAACAGTTTCCTTTACAACT
TCACTGTCCCGGATCAAGCGGGCACGTTCTGGTATCATAGTCACCTAAGTACCCAGTATTGTGACGGACT
TAGTGGTCCGTTTGTAGTTTACGACCCCAACGATCCCCATCGTAGCTTATACGATGTGGATGATGAAAGC
ACTGTAATTACTCTTGCGGACTGGTACCACACCCCGGCTCCCCAGTTGGCCGCTGCGCCGCCCGTCCCAG
ATAGCACCCTAATAAACGGGAAAGGAAGGTATGCCGGAGGCCCAACGTCCCCGTTAGCCGTGATAAACGT
AGAGCAGGGAAAAAGATATAGGTTTCGTCTTATATCTATTTCCTGTGATCCGAATTTTACATTTAGCATT
GATGGCCATAATATGACTATCATTGAAGCTGATGGGGTGAACACGCAACCACTGACCGTGGACTCTATCC
AGATTTTCGCTGGCCAAAGATATTCCTTCGTCCTGAATGCGAACCAGCCTGTTGGTAACTATTGGATAAG
AGCGAATCCAAATATAGGAACGACAGGATTCGCAGGTGGTATTAATAGTGCGATCCTACGTTATGTAGGA
GCTCCAGAAGCAGACCCTACAACGACCCAAACAACATCCACAAATCCAGTGAACGAAACAAACCTACACC
CCTTGGAGAACCCCGGAGCCCCGGGGAATCCGACTCCGGGTGGTGCTGATGTGAACATCAACCTTAACAT
CGGATTCTCCTCAACGGGACAATTCACCATAAACGGTGTTTCCTTCATACCACCCACCGTTCCCGTCTTG
TTGCAAATCCTGTCCGGGGCGCGTACGGCACAAGATCTGCTTCCTAGCGGCTCTGTTTATACATTACCGC
CGAACAAAGTCATAGAAATTAGTATGCCAGGCGGCGCTAGCGCAGCCGGGGGGCCTCACCCGTTCCATTT
GCACGGCCACACTTTTGATGTGGTACGTTCAGCGGGATCATCAACTTACAACTACGTGAATCCAGTCAGA
AGAGATGTCGTCTCCATTGGAACGGCGGGAGATAACGTGACAATTAGGTTCACTACGGACAACCCGGGTC
CATGGTTCCTACATTGTCATATCGACTGGCATCTTGAGGCCGGTTTAGCCGTCGTATTCGCTGAAGACAC
ACCTGATATCGCAAGCGCTAATCCCGTTCCGGCTGCGTGGGACGACCTATGCCCTATTTATGATGCGTTA
AGCCCCGACGATCAAGCGGCCGCTTTGGAAGTTTTGTTTCAAGGTCCAGGTTCTGGTCATCACCATCACC
ATCACCATCACTAATGACTCGAGCATGCATCTAGAGGGCCGCATCATGTAATTAGTTATGTCACGCTTAC
ATTCACGCCCTCCCCCCACATCCGCTCTAACCGAAAAGGAAGGAGTTAGACAACCTGAAGTCTAGGTCCC
TATTTATTTTTTTATAGTTATGTTAGTATTAAGAACGTTATTTATATTTCAAATTTTTCTTTTTTTTCTG
TACAGACGCGTGTACGCATGTAACATTATACTGAAAACCTTGCTTGAGAAGGTTTTGGGACGCTCGAAGG
CTTTAATTTGCAAGCTGCGGCCCTGCATTAATGAATCGGCCAACGCGCGGGGAGAGGCGGTTTGCGTATT
GGGCGCTCTTCCGCTTCCTCGCTCACTGACTCGCTGCGCTCGGTCGTTCGGCTGCGGCGAGCGGTATCAG
CTCACTCAAAGGCGGTAATACGGTTATCCACAGAATCAGGGGATAACGCAGGAAAGAACATGTGAGCAAA
AGGCCAGCAAAAGGCCAGGAACCGTAAAAAGGCCGCGTTGCTGGCGTTTTTCCATAGGCTCCGCCCCCCT
GACGAGCATCACAAAAATCGACGCTCAAGTCAGAGGTGGCGAAACCCGACAGGACTATAAAGATACCAGG
CGTTTCCCCCTGGAAGCTCCCTCGTGCGCTCTCCTGTTCCGACCCTGCCGCTTACCGGATACCTGTCCGC
CTTTCTCCCTTCGGGAAGCGTGGCGCTTTCTCATAGCTCACGCTGTAGGTATCTCAGTTCGGTGTAGGTC
GTTCGCTCCAAGCTGGGCTGTGTGCACGAACCCCCCGTTCAGCCCGACCGCTGCGCCTTATCCGGTAACT
ATCGTCTTGAGTCCAACCCGGTAAGACACGACTTATCGCCACTGGCAGCAGCCACTGGTAACAGGATTAG
CAGAGCGAGGTATGTAGGCGGTGCTACAGAGTTCTTGAAGTGGTGGCCTAACTACGGCTACACTAGAAGA
ACAGTATTTGGTATCTGCGCTCTGCTGAAGCCAGTTACCTTCGGAAAAAGAGTTGGTAGCTCTTGATCCG
GCAAACAAACCACCGCTGGTAGCGGTGGTTTTTTTGTTTGCAAGCAGCAGATTACGCGCAGAAAAAAAGG
ATCTCAAGAAGATCCTTTGATCTTTTCTACGGGGTCTGACGCTCAGTGGAACGAAAACTCACGTTAAGGG
ATTTTGGTCATGAGATTATCAAAAAGGATCTTCACCTAGATCCTTTTAAATTAAAAATGAAGTTTTAAAT
CAATCTAAAGTATATATGAGTAAACTTGGTCTGACAGTTACCAATGCTTAATCAGTGAGGCACCTATCTC
AGCGATCTGTCTATTTCGTTCATCCATAGTTGCCTGACTCCCCGTCGTGTAGATAACTACGATACGGGAG
GGCTTACCATCTGGCCCCAGTGCTGCAATGATACCGCGAGACCCACGCTCACCGGCTCCAGATTTATCAG
CAATAAACCAGCCAGCCGGAAGGGCCGAGCGCAGAAGTGGTCCTGCAACTTTATCCGCCTCCATCCAGTC
TATTAATTGTTGCCGGGAAGCTAGAGTAAGTAGTTCGCCAGTTAATAGTTTGCGCAACGTTGTTGCCATT
GCTACAGGCATCGTGGTGTCACGCTCGTCGTTTGGTATGGCTTCATTCAGCTCCGGTTCCCAACGATCAA
GGCGAGTTACATGATCCCCCATGTTGTGCAAAAAAGCGGTTAGCTCCTTCGGTCCTCCGATCGTTGTCAG
AAGTAAGTTGGCCGCAGTGTTATCACTCATGGTTATGGCAGCACTGCATAATTCTCTTACTGTCATGCCA
TCCGTAAGATGCTTTTCTGTGACTGGTGAGTACTCAACCAAGTCATTCTGAGAATAGTGTATGCGGCGAC
CGAGTTGCTCTTGCCCGGCGTCAATACGGGATAATACCGCGCCACATAGCAGAACTTTAAAAGTGCTCAT
CATTGGAAAACGTTCTTCGGGGCGAAAACTCTCAAGGATCTTACCGCTGTTGAGATCCAGTTCGATGTAA
CCCACTCGTGCACCCAACTGATCTTCAGCATCTTTTACTTTCACCAGCGTTTCTGGGTGAGCAAAAACAG
GAAGGCAAAATGCCGCAAAAAAGGGAATAAGGGCGACACGGAAATGTTGAATACTCATACTCTTCCTTTT
TCAATGGGTAATAACTGATATAATTAAATTGAAGCTCTAATTTGTGAGTTTAGTATACATGCATTTACTT
ATAATACAGTTTTTTAGTTTTGCTGGCCGCATCTTCTCAAATATGCTTCCCAGCCTGCTTTTCTGTAACG
TTCACCCTCTACCTTAGCATCCCTTCCCTTTGCAAATAGTCCTCTTCCAACAATAATAATGTCAGATCCT
GTAGAGACCACATCATCCACGGTTCTATACTGTTGACCCAATGCGTCTCCCTTGTCATCTAAACCCACAC
CGGGTGTCATAATCAACCAATCGTAACCTTCATCTCTTCCACCCATGTCTCTTTGAGCAATAAAGCCGAT
AACAAAATCTTTGTCGCTCTTCGCAATGTCAACAGTACCCTTAGTATATTCTCCAGTAGATAGGGAGCCC
TTGCATGACAATTCTGCTAACATCAAAAGGCCTCTAGGTTCCTTTGTTACTTCTTCTGCCGCCTGCTTCA
AACCGCTAACAATACCTGGGCCCACCACACCGTGTGCATTCGTAATGTCTGCCCATTCTGCTATTCTGTA
TACACCCGCAGAGTACTGCAATTTGACTGTATTACCAATGTCAGCAAATTTTCTGTCTTCGAAGAGTAAA
AAATTGTACTTGGCGGATAATGCCTTTAGCGGCTTAACTGTGCCCTCCATGGAAAAATCAGTCAAGATAT
CCACATGTGTTTTTAGTAAACAAATTTTGGGACCTAATGCTTCAACTAACTCCAGTAATTCCTTGGTGGT
ACGAACATCCAATGAAGCACACAAGTTTGTTTGCTTTTCGTGCATGATATTAAATAGCTTGGCAGCAACA
GGACTAGGATGAGTAGCAGCACGTTCCTTATATGTAGCTTTCGACATGATTTATCTTCGTTTCCTGCAGG
TTTTTGTTCTGTGCAGTTGGGTTAAGAATACTGGGCAATTTCATGTTTCTTCAACACTACATATGCGTAT
ATATACCAATCTAAGTCTGTGCTCCTTCCTTCGTTCTTCCTTCTGTTCGGAGATTACCGAATCAAAAAAA
TTTCAAGGAAACCGAAATCAAAAAAAAGAATAAAAAAAAAATGATGAATTGAAAAGCTAGCAGGTACGTA
GTATATAGAGACAAAATAGAAGAAACCGTTCATAATTTTCTGACCAATGAAGAATCATCAACGCTATCAC
TTTCTGTTCACAAAGTATGCGCAATCCACATCGGTATAGAATATAATCGGGGATGCCTTTATCTTGAAAA
AATGCACCCGCAGCTTCGCTAGTAATCAGTAAACGCGGGAAGTGGAGTCAGGCTTTTTTTATGGAAGAGA
AAATAGACACCAAAGTAGCCTTCTTCTAACCTTAACGGACCTACAGTGCAAAAAGTTATCAAGAGACTGC
ATTATAGAGCGCACAAAGGAGAAAAAAAGTAATCTAAGATGCTTTGTTAGAAAAATAGCGCTCTCGGGAT
GCATTTTTGTAGAACAAAAAAGAAGTATAGATTCTTTGTTGGTAAAATAGCGCTCTCGCGTTGCATTTCT
GTTCTGTAAAAATGCAGCTCAGATTCTTTGTTTGAAAAATTAGCGCTCTCGCGTTGCATTTTTGTTTTAC
AAAAATGAAGCACAGATTCTTCGTTGGTAAAATAGCGCTTTCGCGTTGCATTTCTGTTCTGTAAAAATGC
AGCTCAGATTCTTTGTTTGAAAAATTAGCGCTCTCGCGTTGCATTTTTGTTCTACAAAATGAAGCACAGA
TGCTTCGTTAACAAAGATATGCTATTGAAGTGCAAGATGGAAACGCAGAAAATGAACCGGGGATGCGACG
TGCAAGATTACCTATGCAATAGATGCAATAGTTTCTCCAGGAACCGAAATACATACATTGTCTTCCGTAA
AGCGCTAGACTATATATTATTATACAGGTTCAAATATACTATCTGTTTCAGGGAAAACTCCCAGGTTCGG
ATGTTCAAAATTCAATGATGGGTAACAAGTACGATCGTAAATCTGTAAAACAGTTTGTCGGATATTAGGC
TGTATCTCCTCAAAGCGTATTCGAATATCATTGAGAAGCTGCAGCGTCACATCGGATAATAATGATGGCA
GCCATTGTAGAAGTGCCTTTTGCATTTCTAGTCTCTTTCTCGGTCTAGCTAGTTTTACTACATCGCGAAG
ATAGAATCTTAGATCACACTGCCTTTGCTGAGCTGGATCAATAGAGTAACAAAAGAGTGGTAAGGCCTCG
TTAAAGGACAAGGACCTGAGCGGAAGTGTATCGTACAGTAGACGGAGTATACTAGTATAGTCTATAGTCC
GTGGAATTCTAAGTGCCAGCTTTATAATGTCATTCTCCTTACTACAGACCCGCCTGAAAGTAGACACATC
ATCATCAGTAAGCTTTGACAAAAAGCATTGAGTAGCTAACTCTTCTATGCAATCTATAGCTGTTTTATAA
GGCATTCAATGGACAGATTGAGGTTTTTGAAACATACTAGTGAAATTAGCCTTAATCCCTTCTCGAAGTT
AATCATGCATTATGGTGTAAAAAATGCAACTCGCGTTGCTCTACTTTTTCCCGAATTTCCAAATACGCAG
CTGGGGTGATTGCTCGATTTCGTAACGAAAGTTTTGTTTATAAAAACCGCGAAAACCTTCTGTAACAGAT
AGATTTTTACAGCGCTGATATACAATGACATCAGCTGTAATGGAAAATAACTGAAATATGAATGGCGAGA
GACTGCTTGCTTGTATTAAGCAATGTATTATGCAGCACTTCCAACCTATGGTGTACGATGAAAGTAGGTG
TGTAATCGAGACGACAAGGGGGACTTTTCCAGTTCCTGACAATTATAAGAAATACAAAACGTTAGCATTT
GCATTTGTTGGACATGTACTGAATACAGACGACACACCGGTAATTGAAAAAGAACTGGATTGGCCTGATC
CTGCACTAGTGTACAATACAATTGTCGATCGAATCATAAATCACCCAGAATTATCACAGTTTATATCGGT
TGCATTTATTAGTCAGTTAAAGGCCACCATCGGAGAGGGTTTAGATATTAATGTAAAAGGCACGCTAAAC
CGCAGGGGAAAGGGTATCAGAAGGCCTAAAGGCGTATTTTTTAGATACATGGAATCTCCATTTGTCAATA
CAAAGGTCACTGCATTCTTCTCTTATCTTCGAGATTATAATAAAATTGCCTCAGAATATCACAATAATAC
TAAATTCATTCTCACGTTTTCATGTCAAGCATATTGGGCATCTGGCCCAAACTTCTCCGCCTTGAAGAAT
GTTATTAGGTGCTCCATAATTCATGAATACATTTCTAAGTTTGTGGAAAGAGAACAGGATAAAGGTCATA
TAGGAGATCAGGAGCTACCGCCTGAAGAGGACCCTTCTCGTGAACTAAACAATGTACAACATGAAGTCAA
TAGTTTAACGGAACAAGATGCGGAGGCGGATGAAGGATTGTGGGGTGAAATAGATTCATTATGTGAAAAA
TGGCAGTCTGAAGCGGAAGATCAAACTGAGGCGGAGATAATAGCCGACAGGATAATTGGAAATAGCCAGA
GGATGGCGAACCTCAAAATTCGTCGTACAAAGTTCAAAAGTGTCTTGTATCATATACTAAAGGAACTAAT
TCAATCTCAGGGAACCGTAAAGGTTTATCGCGGTAGTAGTTTTTCACACGATTCGATAAAGATAAGCTTA
CATTATGAAGAGCAGCATATTACAGCCGTATGGGTCTACTTGACAGTAAAATTTGAAGAGCATTGGAAGC
CTGTTG
Features (pLannotate 1.2.2; 16 found; start..end, strand, type, name):
      1..109     +  rep_origin     2μ ori (fragment): yeast 2μ plasmid origin of replication
    139..567     -  rep_origin     f1 ori (sequence partly withheld): f1 bacteriophage origin of replication; arrow indicates direction of (+) strand synthesis
    589..1030    +  promoter       GAL1 promoter: S. cerevisiae GAL1; inducible promoter, regulated by Gal4
   1056..1322    +  CDS            α-factor secretion signal: N-terminal secretion signal from S. cerevisiae alpha-factor; MFα1; Cleavage by the Kex2 protease occurs after the dibasic KR sequence. The EA dipeptides are then removed by dipeptidyl aminopeptidase A.
   1293..2819    +  CDS            LCC3-1: LAC1_PYCCI - Also known as LAC3, LCC1. Experimental evidence at protein level: Swiss-Prot protein existence level 1. Most probably plays an important role in lignin degradation. Cleaves the C-C and C-O bonds of some phenolic lignin model compounds (such as O- and P-quinols, aminophenols and phenylenediamine). May also be involved in synthesis of phenoxazinone pigments. From Pycnoporus cinnabarinus (Cinnabar-red polypore) (Trametes cinnabarina).
   2865..2885    +  CDS            7xHis: 6xHis affinity tag
   2921..3168    +  terminator     CYC1 terminator: S. cerevisiae CYC1; transcription terminator for CYC1
   3180..3233    -  CDS            lacI (fragment): lac repressor; lacI; The lac repressor binds to the lac operator to inhibit transcription in E. coli. This inhibition can be relieved by adding lactose or isopropyl-β-D-thiogalactopyranoside (IPTG).
   3416..4004    -  rep_origin     ori: high-copy-number ColE1/pMB1/pBR322/pUC origin of replication
   4175..5035    -  CDS            AmpR: β-lactamase; bla; confers resistance to ampicillin, carbenicillin, and related antibiotics
   5036..5052    -  promoter       AmpR promoter (fragment): bla
   5131..5934    -  CDS            URA3: orotidine-5'-phosphate decarboxylase, required for uracil biosynthesis; S. cerevisiae URA3; yeast auxotrophic marker, counterselectable with 5-fluoroorotic acid (5-FOA)
   5935..6150    -  promoter       URA3 promoter: S. cerevisiae URA3
   6162..6806    +  rep_origin     2μ ori (fragment): yeast 2μ plasmid origin of replication
   6960..7502    -  CDS            RAF1: RAF_YEAST - Experimental evidence at transcript level: Swiss-Prot protein existence level 2. Antagonizes transcriptional repression of recombinase FLP by REP1-REP2. May play a role in plasmid partitioning. From Saccharomyces cerevisiae (strain ATCC 204508 / S288c) (Baker's yeast).
   7765..8832    +  CDS            REP1: REP1_YEAST - Experimental evidence at protein level: Swiss-Prot protein existence level 1. Part of the plasmid partitioning system, which ensures the equal distribution of replicated plasmid molecules to daugther cells. The plasmids exist as well-organized plasmid foci within the nucleus that stay together throughout the cell-cycle and act as entity during segregation, effetively reducing copy number to one. Plasmid partitioning requires the proteins REP1, REP2, and a cis-acting locus STB (REP3). REP1-REP2 stably associate with CSE4-containing chromatin at STB during S-phase, marking the locus
