[The description below was written by a language model from this plasmid's Addgene catalogue record and pLannotate feature annotations shown in this document.]
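Description:
pJRoC30-LaccID is a yeast episomal expression plasmid that produces LaccID, a laccase variant obtained by directed evolution, in Saccharomyces cerevisiae. It is an E. coli–yeast shuttle vector. A high-copy ColE1/pUC-type origin and the AmpR β-lactamase gene support propagation and ampicillin selection in bacteria. In yeast, 2μ origin sequences, together with the 2μ-derived REP1 and RAF1 genes involved in plasmid partitioning and maintenance, keep the plasmid episomal. URA3 under its own promoter provides uracil auxotrophic selection and can be counterselected with 5-FOA. An f1 phage origin and a small lacI fragment are also annotated.

The expression cassette is driven by the Gal4-regulated, galactose-inducible GAL1 promoter and closed by the CYC1 terminator. The open reading frame begins with the α-factor prepro secretion signal, which routes the protein through the secretory pathway and is removed by Kex2 processing. The laccase coding region follows, and the annotation tool matches it to a Pycnoporus cinnabarinus laccase. The catalogue lists the insert as synthetic and carrying the substitutions V11A, Q45R, N74S, R121S, I126V, D255G and L300V. The modified backbone adds a C-terminal HRV 3C protease site, a GSG linker and an 8xHis tag, allowing affinity purification and later tag removal; the feature table detects only the histidine tract.

The associated publication concerns LaccID for cell surface proximity labeling and electron microscopy, and this plasmid serves to express the evolved enzyme in yeast. The sequenced record is 8,833 nt, whereas the catalogue gives a total size of 12,377 bp. This discrepancy is not explained in the record.
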