Addgene plasmid #234652: pJRoC30-LaccID
Purpose: Expresses LaccID evolved variant in yeast
Depositing lab: Miguel Alcalde Galeote & Alice Ting. Depositing organization: Instituto de Catálisis y Petroleoquímica (CSIC-ICP). Publication: Directed evolution of LaccID for cell surface proximity labeling and electron microscopy. Lee SY, Roh H, Gonzalez-Perez D, Mackey MR, Hoces D, McLaughlin CN, Lin C, Adams SR, Nguyen K, Kim KY, Luginbuhl DJ, Luo L, Udeshi ND, Carr SA, Hernandez-Lopez RA, Ellisman MH, Alcalde M, Ting AY. Nat Chem Biol. 2025 Aug 1. doi: 10.1038/s41589-025-01973-6. PubMed 40751001.
Backbone
  Vector backbone: pJRoC30
  Backbone size w/o insert (bp): 10541
  Total vector size (bp): 12377
  Modifications to backbone: This vector was a modified version containing in the C-terminal a HRV 3C protease site, GSG linker, and 8xHis tag
  Vector type: Yeast Expression
  Selectable markers: URA3
Growth in bacteria
  Bacterial resistance: Ampicillin, 100 μg/mL
  Growth temperature: 37°C
  Growth strain: DH5alpha
  Copy number: High Copy
Gene/Insert
  Gene/Insert name: LaccID
  Species: Synthetic
  Insert size (bp): 1767
  Mutation: V11A, Q45R, N74S, R121S, I126V, D255G, L300V
  Promoter: Gal1p
  Tag / fusion protein: HRV 3C protease site-GSG linker-8xHis tag (C terminal on backbone)
  Cloning method: Other
  Sequencing primers: 5′ CCTCTATACTTTAACGTCAAGG (RMLN); 3′ GGGAGGGCGTGAATGTAAGC (RMLC)
Terms and licenses: Academic/Nonprofit Terms; Industry Terms: Not Available to Industry
Depositor comments: Please visit https://doi.org/10.1101/2024.10.29.620861 for bioRxiv preprint.
How to cite: pJRoC30-LaccID was a gift from Miguel Alcalde Galeote & Alice Ting (Addgene plasmid # 234652 ; http://n2t.net/addgene:234652 ; RRID:Addgene_234652)
